Addgene plasmid #192721: pDONR221-hmgn6-SE
Purpose: Gateway entry vector encoding mutant zebrafish hmgn6
Depositing lab: Summer Thyme. Depositing organization: University of Alabama at Birmingham.
Backbone
  Vector backbone: pDONR221
  Backbone manufacturer: Invitrogen
  Vector type: Gateway Entry Vector
Growth in bacteria
  Bacterial resistance: Kanamycin, 50 μg/mL
  Growth temperature: 37°C
  Growth strain: DH5alpha
  Copy number: High Copy
Gene/Insert
  Gene/Insert name: hmgn6
  Species: D. rerio (zebrafish)
  Insert size (bp): 282
  Mutation: S19E; S23E
  Entrez Gene: hmgn6 (a.k.a. fb06f03, fb55f05, si:dkeyp-86f7.3, wu:fb55f05)
  Promoter: None
  Cloning method: Gateway Cloning
  Sequencing primers: 5′ M13 forward; 3′ M13 reverse
Resource information
  A portion of this plasmid was derived from a plasmid made by: Mutagenized from pDONR221-hmgn6 plasmid
Terms and licenses: Academic/Nonprofit Terms; Industry Terms: Not Available to Industry
Depositor comments: cDNA encodes NP_001154808.1; homolog of human HMGN1
How to cite: pDONR221-hmgn6-SE was a gift from Summer Thyme (Addgene plasmid # 192721 ; http://n2t.net/addgene:192721 ; RRID:Addgene_192721)
