[The description below was written by a language model from this plasmid's Addgene catalogue record and pLannotate feature annotations shown in this document.]
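Description:
pDONR221-hmgn6-SE is a Gateway entry clone built on the Invitrogen pDONR221 backbone, about 2.8 kb in total according to the sequenced record. It is maintained in E. coli at high copy through a ColE1/pUC-type origin of replication and selected with kanamycin via an aminoglycoside phosphotransferase (KanR) gene. Upstream of the cloning region sit the rrnB T1 and T2 transcription terminators, which insulate the insert from read-through transcription originating in the backbone. Short lacI and lacZα fragments are annotated nearby, most likely sequence-similarity remnants of the backbone rather than functional genes. A T7 promoter lies just outside attL2, pointing back toward the insert on the opposite strand.

The payload is a 282 bp cDNA of zebrafish (Danio rerio) hmgn6, a high-mobility-group nucleosome-binding protein described by the depositor as a homolog of human HMGN1. The annotation software labels the open reading frame by its similarity to a chicken HMG-14 family protein that binds nucleosomal DNA, which is consistent with this identity. The coding sequence carries two substitutions, S19E and S23E, introduced by mutagenesis of the parental pDONR221-hmgn6 plasmid. Serine-to-glutamate changes are commonly used as phosphomimetics, although the record does not state the intent.

The insert is flanked by attL1 and attL2 sites and has no promoter of its own, so it is not meant to be expressed directly from this vector. Instead, an LR Clonase reaction transfers the mutant hmgn6 coding sequence in a defined orientation into any attR-containing destination vector that supplies the promoter, tags or other expression context needed. M13 forward and reverse primer sites flank the cassette for sequence verification.
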