Features (pLannotate 1.2.2; 10 found; start..end, strand, type, name):
    121..213     +  CDS            lacI (fragment): lac repressor; lacI; The lac repressor binds to the lac operator to inhibit transcription in E. coli. This inhibition can be relieved by adding lactose or isopropyl-β-D-thiogalactopyranoside (IPTG).
    268..295     -  terminator     rrnB T2 terminator: transcription terminator T2 from the E. coli rrnB gene
    427..470     +  terminator     rrnB T1 terminator: Escherichia coli rrnB; transcription terminator T1 from the E. coli rrnB gene
    517..553     -  CDS            lacZα (fragment): LacZα fragment of β-galactosidase; lacZ fragment
    569..668     +  protein_bind   attL1: mutant version of attL; recombination site for the Gateway® LR reaction LR Clonase™
    685..963     +  CDS            HM14A_CHICK (fragment): Protein inferred from homology: Swiss-Prot protein existence level 3. Binds to the inner side of the nucleosomal DNA thus altering the interaction between the DNA and the histone octamer. May be involved in the process which maintains transcribable genes in a unique chromatin conformation. From Gallus gallus (Chicken).
    968..1067    -  protein_bind   attL2: mutant version of attL; recombination site for the Gateway® LR reaction LR Clonase™
   1085..1103    -  promoter       T7 promoter: promoter for bacteriophage T7 RNA polymerase
   1237..2046    +  CDS            KanR: aminoglycoside phosphotransferase; aph(3')-Ia; confers resistance to kanamycin in bacteria or G418 (Geneticin®) in eukaryotes
   2193..2781    +  rep_origin     ori: high-copy-number ColE1/pMB1/pBR322/pUC origin of replication
>Addgene plasmid #192721 | pDONR221-hmgn6-SE | addgene full sequence | sequence record 377323 | Addgene NGS Result
CTTTCCTGCGTTATCCCCTGATTCTGTGGATAACCGTATTACCGCCTTTGAGTGAGCTGATACCGCTCGC
CGCAGCCGAACGACCGAGCGCAGCGAGTCAGTGAGCGAGGAAGCGGAAGAGCGCCCAATACGCAAACCGC
CTCTCCCCGCGCGTTGGCCGATTCATTAATGCAGCTGGCACGACAGGTTTCCCGACTGGAAAGCGGGCAG
TGAGCGCAACGCAATTAATACGCGTACCGCTAGCCAGGAAGAGTTTGTAGAAACGCAAAAAGGCCATCCG
TCAGGATGGCCTTCTGCTTAGTTTGATGCCTGGCAGTTTATGGCGGGCGTCCTGCCCGCCACCCTCCGGG
CCGTTGCTTCACAACGTTCAAATCCGCTCCCGGCGGATTTGTCCTACTCAGGAGAGCGTTCACCGACAAA
CAACAGATAAAACGAAAGGCCCAGTCTTCCGACTGAGCCTTTCGTTTTATTTGATGCCTGGCAGTTCCCT
ACTCTCGCGTTAACGCTAGCATGGATGTTTTCCCAGTCACGACGTTGTAAAACGACGGCCAGTCTTAAGC
TCGGGCCCCAAATAATGATTTTATTTTGACTGATAGTGACCTGTTCGTTGCAACAAATTGATGAGCAATG
CTTTTTTATAATGCCAACTTTGTACAAAAAAGCAGGCTTCGAAGGAGATACCACATGCCTAAAAGAAAGA
GAGCCGATGGAGAAGCAAAGGATGAGCCTCAGAGGAGAGAGGCACGGTTAGAAGCAAGACCAGCTCCTGC
GAAGGCTGAACCCAAATCAAAAAAGACGGCTAAGAAAGACAAAGCTGTTAAAAAGGAGGATAAAAAGACC
AAGGTGAAGGCCAAGGAGACCTCAGAGTCTGCAGCCAATGAGGAAAACCATTCCGAGAATGGAGACGCAA
AGACCAATGCGGTTGCGAAGACTAACAAAGAAGCGAAGGAAGCAAAGTCCGAGTAGGACCCAGCTTTCTT
GTACAAAGTTGGCATTATAAGAAAGCATTGCTTATCAATTTGTTGCAACGAACAGGTCACTATCAGTCAA
AATAAAATCATTATTTGCCATCCAGCTGATATCCCCTATAGTGAGTCGTATTACATGGTCATAGCTGTTT
CCTGGCAGCTCTGGCCCGTGTCTCAAAATCTCTGATGTTACATTGCACAAGATAAAAATATATCATCATG
AACAATAAAACTGTCTGCTTACATAAACAGTAATACAAGGGGTGTTATGAGCCATATTCAACGGGAAACG
TCGAGGCCGCGATTAAATTCCAACATGGATGCTGATTTATATGGGTATAAATGGGCTCGCGATAATGTCG
GGCAATCAGGTGCGACAATCTATCGCTTGTATGGGAAGCCCGATGCGCCAGAGTTGTTTCTGAAACATGG
CAAAGGTAGCGTTGCCAATGATGTTACAGATGAGATGGTCAGACTAAACTGGCTGACGGAATTTATGCCT
CTTCCGACCATCAAGCATTTTATCCGTACTCCTGATGATGCATGGTTACTCACCACTGCGATCCCCGGAA
AAACAGCATTCCAGGTATTAGAAGAATATCCTGATTCAGGTGAAAATATTGTTGATGCGCTGGCAGTGTT
CCTGCGCCGGTTGCATTCGATTCCTGTTTGTAATTGTCCTTTTAACAGCGATCGCGTATTTCGTCTCGCT
CAGGCGCAATCACGAATGAATAACGGTTTGGTTGATGCGAGTGATTTTGATGACGAGCGTAATGGCTGGC
CTGTTGAACAAGTCTGGAAAGAAATGCATAAACTTTTGCCATTCTCACCGGATTCAGTCGTCACTCATGG
TGATTTCTCACTTGATAACCTTATTTTTGACGAGGGGAAATTAATAGGTTGTATTGATGTTGGACGAGTC
GGAATCGCAGACCGATACCAGGATCTTGCCATCCTATGGAACTGCCTCGGTGAGTTTTCTCCTTCATTAC
AGAAACGGCTTTTTCAAAAATATGGTATTGATAATCCTGATATGAATAAATTGCAGTTTCATTTGATGCT
CGATGAGTTTTTCTAATCAGAATTGGTTAATTGGTTGTAACACTGGCAGAGCATTACGCTGACTTGACGG
GACGGCGCAAGCTCATGACCAAAATCCCTTAACGTGAGTTACGCGTCGTTCCACTGAGCGTCAGACCCCG
TAGAAAAGATCAAAGGATCTTCTTGAGATCCTTTTTTTCTGCGCGTAATCTGCTGCTTGCAAACAAAAAA
ACCACCGCTACCAGCGGTGGTTTGTTTGCCGGATCAAGAGCTACCAACTCTTTTTCCGAAGGTAACTGGC
TTCAGCAGAGCGCAGATACCAAATACTGTTCTTCTAGTGTAGCCGTAGTTAGGCCACCACTTCAAGAACT
CTGTAGCACCGCCTACATACCTCGCTCTGCTAATCCTGTTACCAGTGGCTGCTGCCAGTGGCGATAAGTC
GTGTCTTACCGGGTTGGACTCAAGACGATAGTTACCGGATAAGGCGCAGCGGTCGGGCTGAACGGGGGGT
TCGTGCACACAGCCCAGCTTGGAGCGAACGACCTACACCGAACTGAGATACCTACAGCGTGAGCTATGAG
AAAGCGCCACGCTTCCCGAAGGGAGAAAGGCGGACAGGTATCCGGTAAGCGGCAGGGTCGGAACAGGAGA
GCGCACGAGGGAGCTTCCAGGGGGAAACGCCTGGTATCTTTATAGTCCTGTCGGGTTTCGCCACCTCTGA
CTTGAGCGTCGATTTTTGTGATGCTCGTCAGGGGGGCGGAGCCTATGGAAAAACGCCAGCAACGCGGCCT
TTTTACGGTTCCTGGCCTTTTGCTGGCCTTTTGCTCACATGTT
